>Addgene plasmid #185328 | pST_MAHS_RAMVA_81-236-FLAG (pBS0297) | addgene full sequence | sequence record 364003 | Addgene NGS Result
GATCGGGAGATCTCCCGATCCCCTATGGTGCACTCTCAGTACAATCTGCTCTGATGCCGCATAGTTAAGC
CAGTATCTGCTCCCTGCTTGTGTGTTGGAGGTCGCTGAGTAGTGCGCGAGCAAAATTTAAGCTACAACAA
GGCAAGGCTTGACCGACAATTGCATGAAGAATCTGCTTAGGGTTAGGCGTTTTGCGCTGCTTCGCGATGT
ACGGGCCAGATATACGCGTTGACATTGATTATTGACTAGTTATTAATAGTAATCAATTACGGGGTCATTA
GTTCATAGCCCATATATGGAGTTCCGCGTTACATAACTTACGGTAAATGGCCCGCCTGGCTGACCGCCCA
ACGACCCCCGCCCATTGACGTCAATAATGACGTATGTTCCCATAGTAACGCCAATAGGGACTTTCCATTG
ACGTCAATGGGTGGAGTATTTACGGTAAACTGCCCACTTGGCAGTACATCAAGTGTATCATATGCCAAGT
ACGCCCCCTATTGACGTCAATGACGGTAAATGGCCCGCCTGGCATTATGCCCAGTACATGACCTTATGGG
ACTTTCCTACTTGGCAGTACATCTACGTATTAGTCATCGCTATTACCATGGTGATGCGGTTTTGGCAGTA
CATCAATGGGCGTGGATAGCGGTTTGACTCACGGGGATTTCCAAGTCTCCACCCCATTGACGTCAATGGG
AGTTTGTTTTGGCACCAAAATCAACGGGACTTTCCAAAATGTCGTAACAACTCCGCCCCATTGACGCAAA
TGGGCGGTAGGCGTGTACGGTGGGAGGTCTATATAAGCAGAGCTCTCTGGCTAACTAGAGAACCCACTGC
TTACTGGCTTATCGAAATTAATACGACTCACTATAGGGAGACCCAAGCTGGCTAGCCACCATGGTTACTG
GTGTCAATGCTGCTCCTGTCGTCGCTTTCGATAACGGTTCCGTGCTCTACTCTGAGCGAATCCACTCTCA
GAGCTCCCAGAAACAGGCCCCTACCACAGTGCCTACAGGCTCTGTGTCTAACAGCCCTCAGCCTGAGGGC
AAGGCCAATGAGGCTGCCGAGCGGGCTAAGCAGTTCATGAATCCACCCGTGGCCCCCATGGACCCCGTGG
ACAAGAACGAGTTCGTGGCTATGCCTGAGATGGGCAGGAGCAACGGCAACGGCGAGAACAAGCAGGCCGC
CGACTTCATGAAGAACCAGGGGGACACCGATATGGACAGCCAGTACGCCCCCGACAGCTCCAAGAACACC
AAGAGCGTGCCCACCAAGGAGATCGTGGCCGAGGACGGCTCCATGAGCATCGAGGACATCAAGAAGGCCA
CCCAGGTGACCCCCGGCGTGGCCGTGAAGAACGAGGGGGTGGGATCTGGGGACTACAAGGACGACGACGA
CAAGTGAACCCGCTGATCAGCCTCGACTGTGCCTTCTAGTTGCCAGCCATCTGTTGTTTGCCCCTCCCCC
GTGCCTTCCTTGACCCTGGAAGGTGCCACTCCCACTGTCCTTTCCTAATAAAATGAGGAAATTGCATCGC
ATTGTCTGAGTAGGTGTCATTCTATTCTGGGGGGTGGGGTGGGGCAGGACAGCAAGGGGGAGGATTGGGA
AGACAATAGCAGGCATGCTGGGGATGCGGTGGGCTCTATGGCTTCTGAGGCGGAAAGAACCAGCTGGGGC
TCTAGGGGGTATCCCC
[124 nt withheld, positions 1697-1820]
C
[91 nt withheld, positions 1822-1912]
A
[49 nt withheld, positions 1914-1962]
CCTTTGACGTTGGAGTCCACGTTCTTT
[37 nt withheld, positions 1990-2026]
ACCCTATCTCGGTCTATTCTTTTGATTTATAAGGGATTTTGCCGATTTCGGCCTATTGGTTAAAAAATGA
GCTGATTTAACAAAAATTTAACGCGAATTAATTCTGTGGAATGTGTGTCAGTTAGGGTGTGGAAAGTCCC
CAGGCTCCCCAGCAGGCAGAAGTATGCAAAGCATGCATCTCAATTAGTCAGCAACCAGGTGTGGAAAGTC
CCCAGGCTCCCCAGCAGGCAGAAGTATGCAAAGCATGCATCTCAATTAGTCAGCAACCATAGTCCCGCCC
CTAACTCCGCCCATCCCGCCCCTAACTCCGCCCAGTTCCGCCCATTCTCCGCCCCATGGCTGACTAATTT
TTTTTATTTATGCAGAGGCCGAGGCCGCCTCTGCCTCTGAGCTATTCCAGAAGTAGTGAGGAGGCTTTTT
TGGAGGCCTAGGCTTTTGCAAAAAGCTCCCGGGAGCTTGTATATCCATTTTCGGATCTGATCAGCACGTG
TTGACAATTAATCATCGGCATAGTATATCGGCATAGTATAATACGACAAGGTGAGGAACTAAACCATGGC
CAAGTTGACCAGTGCCGTTCCGGTGCTCACCGCGCGCGACGTCGCCGGAGCGGTCGAGTTCTGGACCGAC
CGGCTCGGGTTCTCCCGGGACTTCGTGGAGGACGACTTCGCCGGTGTGGTCCGGGACGACGTGACCCTGT
TCATCAGCGCGGTCCAGGACCAGGTGGTGCCGGACAACACCCTGGCCTGGGTGTGGGTGCGCGGCCTGGA
CGAGCTGTACGCCGAGTGGTCGGAGGTCGTGTCCACGAACTTCCGGGACGCCTCCGGGCCGGCCATGACC
GAGATCGGCGAGCAGCCGTGGGGGCGGGAGTTCGCCCTGCGCGACCCGGCCGGCAACTGCGTGCACTTCG
TGGCCGAGGAGCAGGACTGACACGTGCTACGAGATTTCGATTCCACCGCCGCCTTCTATGAAAGGTTGGG
CTTCGGAATCGTTTTCCGGGACGCCGGCTGGATGATCCTCCAGCGCGGGGATCTCATGCTGGAGTTCTTC
GCCCACCCCAACTTGTTTATTGCAGCTTATAATGGTTACAAATAAAGCAATAGCATCACAAATTTCACAA
ATAAAGCATTTTTTTCACTGCATTCTAGTTGTGGTTTGTCCAAACTCATCAATGTATCTTATCATGTCTG
TATACCGTCGACCTCTAGCTAGAGCTTGGCGTAATCATGGTCATAGCTGTTTCCTGTGTGAAATTGTTAT
CCGCTCACAATTCCACACAACATACGAGCCGGAAGCATAAAGTGTAAAGCCTGGGGTGCCTAATGAGTGA
GCTAACTTACATTAATTGCGTTGCGCTCACTGCCCGCTTTCCAGTCGGGAAACCTGTCGTGCCAGCTGCA
TTAATGAATCGGCCAACGCGCGGGGAGAGGCGGTTTGCGTATTGGGCGCTCTTCCGCTTCCTCGCTCACT
GACTCGCTGCGCTCGGTCGTTCGGCTGCGGCGAGCGGTATCAGCTCACTCAAAGGCGGTAATACGGTTAT
CCACAGAATCAGGGGATAACGCAGGAAAGAACATGTGAGCAAAAGGCCAGCAAAAGGCCAGGAACCGTAA
AAAGGCCGCGTTGCTGGCGTTTTTCCATAGGCTCCGCCCCCCTGACGAGCATCACAAAAATCGACGCTCA
AGTCAGAGGTGGCGAAACCCGACAGGACTATAAAGATACCAGGCGTTTCCCCCTGGAAGCTCCCTCGTGC
GCTCTCCTGTTCCGACCCTGCCGCTTACCGGATACCTGTCCGCCTTTCTCCCTTCGGGAAGCGTGGCGCT
TTCTCATAGCTCACGCTGTAGGTATCTCAGTTCGGTGTAGGTCGTTCGCTCCAAGCTGGGCTGTGTGCAC
GAACCCCCCGTTCAGCCCGACCGCTGCGCCTTATCCGGTAACTATCGTCTTGAGTCCAACCCGGTAAGAC
ACGACTTATCGCCACTGGCAGCAGCCACTGGTAACAGGATTAGCAGAGCGAGGTATGTAGGCGGTGCTAC
AGAGTTCTTGAAGTGGTGGCCTAACTACGGCTACACTAGAAGAACAGTATTTGGTATCTGCGCTCTGCTG
AAGCCAGTTACCTTCGGAAAAAGAGTTGGTAGCTCTTGATCCGGCAAACAAACCACCGCTGGTAGCGGTG
GTTTTTTTGTTTGCAAGCAGCAGATTACGCGCAGAAAAAAAGGATCTCAAGAAGATCCTTTGATCTTTTC
TACGGGGTCTGACGCTCAGTGGAACGAAAACTCACGTTAAGGGATTTTGGTCATGAGATTATCAAAAAGG
ATCTTCACCTAGATCCTTTTAAATTAAAAATGAAGTTTTAAATCAATCTAAAGTATATATGAGTAAACTT
GGTCTGACAGTTACCAATGCTTAATCAGTGAGGCACCTATCTCAGCGATCTGTCTATTTCGTTCATCCAT
AGTTGCCTGACTCCCCGTCGTGTAGATAACTACGATACGGGAGGGCTTACCATCTGGCCCCAGTGCTGCA
ATGATACCGCGAGACCCACGCTCACCGGCTCCAGATTTATCAGCAATAAACCAGCCAGCCGGAAGGGCCG
AGCGCAGAAGTGGTCCTGCAACTTTATCCGCCTCCATCCAGTCTATTAATTGTTGCCGGGAAGCTAGAGT
AAGTAGTTCGCCAGTTAATAGTTTGCGCAACGTTGTTGCCATTGCTACAGGCATCGTGGTGTCACGCTCG
TCGTTTGGTATGGCTTCATTCAGCTCCGGTTCCCAACGATCAAGGCGAGTTACATGATCCCCCATGTTGT
GCAAAAAAGCGGTTAGCTCCTTCGGTCCTCCGATCGTTGTCAGAAGTAAGTTGGCCGCAGTGTTATCACT
CATGGTTATGGCAGCACTGCATAATTCTCTTACTGTCATGCCATCCGTAAGATGCTTTTCTGTGACTGGT
GAGTACTCAACCAAGTCATTCTGAGAATAGTGTATGCGGCGACCGAGTTGCTCTTGCCCGGCGTCAATAC
GGGATAATACCGCGCCACATAGCAGAACTTTAAAAGTGCTCATCATTGGAAAACGTTCTTCGGGGCGAAA
ACTCTCAAGGATCTTACCGCTGTTGAGATCCAGTTCGATGTAACCCACTCGTGCACCCAACTGATCTTCA
GCATCTTTTACTTTCACCAGCGTTTCTGGGTGAGCAAAAACAGGAAGGCAAAATGCCGCAAAAAAGGGAA
TAAGGGCGACACGGAAATGTTGAATACTCATACTCTTCCTTTTTCAATATTATTGAAGCATTTATCAGGG
TTATTGTCTCATGAGCGGATACATATTTGAATGTATTTAGAAAAATAAACAAATAGGGGTTCCGCGCACA
TTTCCCCGAAAAGTGCCACCTGACGTCGACG
Features (pLannotate 1.2.2; 22 found; start..end, strand, type, name):
     24..76      -  misc_feature   bom (fragment): basis of mobility region from pBR322
    231..610     +  enhancer       CMV enhancer: human cytomegalovirus immediate early enhancer
    611..814     +  promoter       CMV promoter: human cytomegalovirus (CMV) immediate early promoter
    810..843     +  LTR            5' LTR (truncated) (fragment): truncated 5' long terminal repeat (LTR) from HIV-1
    859..877     +  promoter       T7 promoter: promoter for bacteriophage T7 RNA polymerase
    904..1371    +  CDS            MAHS (fragment): MAHS_RAMVA - Experimental evidence at transcript level: Swiss-Prot protein existence level 2. Mitochondrial heat soluble protein acting as a molecular shield in water-deficient condition. From Ramazzottius varieornatus (Water bear) (Tardigrade).
   1384..1404    +  CDS            FLAG (fragment): FLAG® epitope tag, followed by an enterokinase cleavage site
   1427..1651    +  polyA_signal   bGH poly(A) signal: bovine growth hormone polyadenylation signal
   1655..1676    +  promoter       SV40 promoter (fragment): SV40 enhancer and early promoter
   1697..2125    +  rep_origin     f1 ori (sequence partly withheld): f1 bacteriophage origin of replication; arrow indicates direction of (+) strand synthesis
   2139..2468    +  promoter       SV40 promoter: SV40 enhancer and early promoter
   2516..2563    +  promoter       EM7 promoter: synthetic bacterial promoter&nbsp
   2582..2956    +  CDS            BleoR: antibiotic-binding protein; Sh ble from Streptoalloteichus hindustanus; confers resistance to bleomycin, phleomycin, and Zeocin™
   2966..3091    +  CDS            ble (fragment): BLE_KLEPN - Experimental evidence at protein level: Swiss-Prot protein existence level 1. Binding protein with a strong affinity to the bleomycin family of antibiotics. Binds to CL990; an antimitotic-antibiotic compound. From Klebsiella pneumoniae.
   3086..3207    +  polyA_signal   SV40 poly(A) signal: SV40 polyadenylation signal
   3280..3296    -  protein_bind   lac operator: The lac repressor binds to the lac operator to inhibit transcription in E. coli. This inhibition can be relieved by adding lactose or isopropyl-β-D-thiogalactopyranoside (IPTG). lac repressor encoded by lacI
   3304..3334    -  promoter       lac promoter: promoter for the E. coli lac operon
   3349..3370    -  protein_bind   CAP binding site: CAP binding activates transcription in the presence of cAMP. E. coli catabolite activator protein
   3383..3475    -  CDS            lacI (fragment): lac repressor; lacI; The lac repressor binds to the lac operator to inhibit transcription in E. coli. This inhibition can be relieved by adding lactose or isopropyl-β-D-thiogalactopyranoside (IPTG).
   3658..4246    -  rep_origin     ori: high-copy-number ColE1/pMB1/pBR322/pUC origin of replication
   4417..5277    -  CDS            AmpR: β-lactamase; bla; confers resistance to ampicillin, carbenicillin, and related antibiotics
   5278..5382    -  promoter       AmpR promoter: bla
