[The description below was written by a language model from this plasmid's Addgene catalogue record and pLannotate feature annotations shown in this document.]
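Description:
pST_MAHS_RAMVA_81-236-FLAG (pBS0297) is a 5.4 kb mammalian expression plasmid built on a backbone recorded as YK 02. It expresses a truncated form of the tardigrade protein MAHS, the mitochondrial abundant heat soluble protein of Ramazzottius varieornatus, which is thought to act as a molecular shield under water-deficient conditions. The 507 bp insert, assembled by Gibson cloning, encodes residues 81–236 of MAHS with a C-terminal FLAG epitope for detection by immunoblotting or immunostaining. Transcription is driven by the human cytomegalovirus immediate-early enhancer and promoter and terminated by the bovine growth hormone polyadenylation signal. A T7 promoter sits just upstream of the coding sequence and could serve for in vitro transcription or as a sequencing primer site. The short hit annotated as a truncated HIV-1 LTR at the end of the CMV promoter is a small fragment and most likely an annotation artefact, not a functional viral element.

In E. coli the plasmid replicates at high copy from a ColE1/pUC-type origin and is selected with ampicillin through the bla gene. An f1 origin is also present. A second cassette places the Sh ble gene under tandem SV40 early and EM7 promoters with an SV40 polyadenylation signal, so Zeocin-family resistance can be expressed in both mammalian cells and bacteria, which would in principle allow stable line selection. The SV40 promoter region normally contains the SV40 origin. According to the depositor, this construct was among the best-performing candidates in a human-cell apoptosis assay, where its expression protected cells from apoptosis. The matching negative control was the empty commercial vector pSecTag2 B.
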