Addgene plasmid #185328: pST_MAHS_RAMVA_81-236-FLAG (pBS0297)
Purpose: For the mammalian expression of the tardigrade protein MAHS_RAMVA_81-236-FLAG. This is one of the top performing targets in our apoptosis assay (it protected from apoptosis).
Depositing lab: Pamela Silver. Publication: Natural and Designed Proteins Inspired by Extremotolerant Organisms Can Form Condensates and Attenuate Apoptosis in Human Cells. Veling MT, Nguyen DT, Thadani NN, Oster ME, Rollins NJ, Brock KP, Bethel NP, Lim S, Baker D, Way JC, Marks DS, Chang RL, Silver PA. ACS Synth Biol. 2022 Mar 18;11(3):1292-1302. doi: 10.1021/acssynbio.1c00572. Epub 2022 Feb 18. PubMed 35176859.
Backbone
  Vector backbone: YK 02
  Vector type: Mammalian Expression
Growth in bacteria
  Bacterial resistance: Ampicillin, 100 μg/mL
  Growth temperature: 37°C
  Growth strain: DH5alpha
  Copy number: High Copy
Gene/Insert
  Gene/Insert name: MAHS_RAMVA_81-236-FLAG
  Species: R. varieornatus
  Insert size (bp): 507
  Tag / fusion protein: FLAG (C terminal on insert)
  Cloning method: Gibson Cloning
Terms and licenses: Academic/Nonprofit Terms; Industry Terms: Not Available to Industry
Depositor comments: This is one of the top performing targets in our apoptosis assay (it protected from apoptosis). See supplemental table 2 in our paper to see its performance in our assay. The negative control for this assay is pSecTag2 B which can be obtained from Thermo here https://www.thermofisher.com/order/catalog/product/V90020
How to cite: pST_MAHS_RAMVA_81-236-FLAG (pBS0297) was a gift from Pamela Silver (Addgene plasmid # 185328 ; http://n2t.net/addgene:185328 ; RRID:Addgene_185328)
